Addgene plasmid #173278: RVD-AT7
Purpose: One-step assembly of custom RVD arrays to construct DdCBE, TALE, etc.
Depositing lab: Bin Shen. Depositing organization: Nanjing Medical University. Publication: Precision modeling of mitochondrial diseases in zebrafish via DdCBE-mediated mtDNA base editing. Guo J, Zhang X, Chen X, Sun H, Dai Y, Wang J, Qian X, Tan L, Lou X, Shen B. Cell Discov. 2021 Sep 3;7(1):78. doi: 10.1038/s41421-021-00307-9. PubMed 34480028.
Backbone
  Vector backbone: TetR T vector
  Vector type: Unspecified
Growth in bacteria
  Bacterial resistance: Tetracycline, 10 μg/mL
  Growth temperature: 37°C
  Growth strain: DH5alpha
  Copy number: High Copy
Gene/Insert
  Gene/Insert name: NI-NG dimer RVD at Position7
  Species: Synthetic
  Mutation: no
  Cloning method: Restriction Enzyme; 5′ cloning site Unknown (unknown if destroyed)
Terms and licenses: Academic/Nonprofit Terms; Industry Terms: Not Available to Industry
Depositor comments: RVD is inserted into TA site of TetR T vector
How to cite: RVD-AT7 was a gift from Bin Shen (Addgene plasmid # 173278 ; http://n2t.net/addgene:173278 ; RRID:Addgene_173278)
