[The description below was written by a language model from this plasmid's Addgene catalogue record and pLannotate feature annotations shown in this document.]
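Description:
RVD-AT7 is a small (about 2.6 kb) bacterial module plasmid that forms part of a library for one-step assembly of custom TALE repeat arrays. It is built on a tetracycline-resistant T vector ("TetR T vector"), with the insert placed at the TA cloning site. The catalogue lists the vector type as unspecified, and it is best understood as a storage and donor plasmid for a cloning part rather than an expression construct. It replicates in E. coli from a high-copy ColE1/pUC-type origin and is selected through a tetracycline efflux gene (TcR) driven by its native tet promoter. The annotation also picks up a T7 promoter and short fragments resembling an RSF origin and a kanamycin resistance gene. These are only partial matches, probably backbone remnants, and should not be taken as functional elements.

The payload is a synthetic dimer of two TALE repeat units carrying the repeat-variable diresidues NI and NG, designated for position 7 of an array. In the standard TALE code NI recognises adenine and NG recognises thymine, which matches the "AT" in the plasmid name. The automated feature table does not annotate the RVD insert itself, and the record does not state the flanking cloning sites or the enzymes used to release the module. By combining position-specific dimer modules like this one, users can build DNA-binding arrays targeted to a chosen sequence for constructing TALE-based proteins. One such application is DdCBEs, the DddA-derived cytosine base editors used for mitochondrial DNA editing, which the associated work applied to modelling mitochondrial diseases in zebrafish.
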