Features (pLannotate 1.2.2; 6 found; start..end, strand, type, name):
     28..46      -  promoter       T7 promoter: promoter for bacteriophage T7 RNA polymerase
    475..1063    +  rep_origin     ori: high-copy-number ColE1/pMB1/pBR322/pUC origin of replication
   1135..1174    -  rep_origin     RSF ori (fragment): Plasmids containing the RSF 1030 origin of replication can be propagated in E. coli cells that contain additional plasmids with compatible origins.
   1190..1218    +  promoter       tet promoter: E. coli promoter for tetracycline efflux protein gene
   1266..2456    +  CDS            TcR: tetracycline efflux protein; tet; confers resistance to tetracycline
   2554..25      +  CDS            KanR (fragment) (across the origin): aminoglycoside phosphotransferase; aphA-3; confers resistance to kanamycin
>Addgene plasmid #173278 | RVD-AT7 | addgene full sequence | sequence record 353916 | Addgene NGS Result
GCCTGATTGGGAGAAAATAAAATATCCCCTATAGTGAGTCGTATTACATGGTCATAGCTGTTTCCTGGCA
GCTCTGGCCCGTGTCTCAAAATCTCTGATGTTACATTGCACAAGATAAAAATATATCATCATGCCTCCTC
TAGACCAAAGCTGGTCTCGAGCCAGTAATATTGGTGGCAAACAGGCTCTTGAGACGGTTCAGCGCCTCCT
TCCAGTTCTCTGTCAAGCCCACGGACTCACCCCAGATCAAGTTGTAGCGATTGCTAGTAATGGGGGTGGC
AAACAGGCTCTTGAGACTGTTCAGCGCCTTCTACCAGTTCTCTGTCAAGCCCACGGCCTGACGCCCGAGC
AAGTTGTAGCGATTGCAAGTTGAGACCATATCTGGTCGAGCCACCCATGACCAAAATCCCTTAACGTGAG
TTACGCGTCGTTCCACTGAGCGTCAGACCCCGTAGAAAAGATCAAAGGATCTTCTTGAGATCCTTTTTTT
CTGCGCGTAATCTGCTGCTTGCAAACAAAAAAACCACCGCTACCAGCGGTGGTTTGTTTGCCGGATCAAG
AGCTACCAACTCTTTTTCCGAAGGTAACTGGCTTCAGCAGAGCGCAGATACCAAATACTGTTCTTCTAGT
GTAGCCGTAGTTAGGCCACCACTTCAAGAACTCTGTAGCACCGCCTACATACCTCGCTCTGCTAATCCTG
TTACCAGTGGCTGCTGCCAGTGGCGATAAGTCGTGTCTTACCGGGTTGGACTCAAGACGATAGTTACCGG
ATAAGGCGCAGCGGTCGGGCTGAACGGGGGGTTCGTGCACACAGCCCAGCTTGGAGCGAACGACCTACAC
CGAACTGAGATACCTACAGCGTGAGCTATGAGAAAGCGCCACGCTTCCCGAAGGGAGAAAGGCGGACAGG
TATCCGGTAAGCGGCAGGGTCGGAACAGGAGAGCGCACGAGGGAGCTTCCAGGGGGAAACGCCTGGTATC
TTTATAGTCCTGTCGGGTTTCGCCACCTCTGACTTGAGCGTCGATTTTTGTGATGCTCGTCAGGGGGGCG
GAGCCTATGGAAAAACGCCAGCAACGCGGCCTTTTTACGGTTCCTGGCCTTTTGCTGGCCTTTTGCTCAC
ATGTTCTTTCCTGCGTTATCCACAGAATCAGGGGATAACGCAGGAAAGAACATGAATTAATTCTCATGTT
TGACAGCTTATCATCGATTAGCTTTAATGCGGTAGTTTATCACAGTTAAATTGCTAACGCAGTCAGGCAC
CGTGTATGAAATCTAACAATGCGCTCATCGTCATCCTCGGCACCGTCACCCTGGATGCTGTAGGCATAGG
CTTGGTTATGCCGGTACTGCCGGGCCTCTTGCGGGATATCGTCCATTCCGACAGCATCGCCAGTCACTAT
GGCGTGCTGCTAGCGCTATATGCGTTGATGCAATTTCTATGCGCACCCGTTCTCGGAGCACTGTCCGACC
GCTTTGGCCGCCGCCCAGTCCTGCTCGCTTCGCTACTTGGAGCCACTATCGACTACGCGATCATGGCGAC
CACACCCGTCCTGTGGATTCTCTACGCCGGACGCATCGTGGCCGGCATCACCGGCGCCACAGGTGCGGTT
GCTGGCGCCTATATCGCCGACATCACCGATGGGGAAGATCGGGCTCGCCACTTCGGGCTCATGAGCGCTT
GTTTCGGCGTGGGTATGGTGGCAGGCCCCGTGGCCGGGGGACTGTTGGGCGCCATCTCCTTACATGCACC
ATTCCTTGCGGCGGCGGTGCTCAACGGCCTCAACCTACTACTGGGCTGCTTCCTAATGCAGGAGTCGCAT
AAGGGAGAGCGCCGACCCATGCCCTTGAGAGCCTTCAACCCAGTCAGCTCCTTCCGGTGGGCGCGGGGCA
TGACTATCGTCGCCGCACTTATGACTGTCTTCTTTATCATGCAACTCGTAGGACAGGTGCCGGCAGCGCT
CTGGGTCATTTTCGGCGAGGACCGCTTTCGCTGGAGCGCGACGATGATCGGCCTGTCGCTTGCGGTATTC
GGAATCTTGCACGCCCTCGCTCAAGCCTTCGTCACTGGTCCCGCCACCAAACGTTTCGGCGAGAAGCAGG
CCATTATCGCCGGCATGGCGGCCGACGCGCTGGGCTACGTCTTGCTGGCGTTCGCGACGCGAGGCTGGAT
GGCCTTCCCCATTATGATTCTTCTCGCTTCCGGCGGCATCGGGATGCCCGCGTTGCAGGCCATGCTGTCC
AGGCAGGTAGATGACGACCATCAGGGACAGCTTCAAGGATCGCTCGCGGCTCTTACCAGCCTAACTTCGA
TCATTGGACCGCTGATCGTCACGGCGATTTATGCCGCCTCGGCGAGCACATGGAACGGGTTGGCATGGAT
TGTAGGCGCCGCCCTATACCTTGTCTGCCTCCCCGCGTTGCGTCGCGGTGCATGGAGCCGGGCCACCTCG
ACCTGAATGGAAGCCGGCGGCACCTCGCTAACGGATTCACCACTCCAAGAATTGGAGCCAATCAATTCTT
GCGGAGAACTGTGAATGCGCAAACCAACCCTTGATCGGGGAAGAACAGTATGTCGAGCTATTTTTTGACT
TACTGGGGATCAA
