>Addgene plasmid #173278 | RVD-AT7 | depositor partial sequence | sequence record 336233 | RVD flanked by two Bsa I sites
GGTCTCGAGCCAGTAATATTGGTGGCAAACAGGCTCTTGAGACGGTTCAGCGCCTCCTTCCAGTTCTCTG
TCAAGCCCACGGACTCACCCCAGATCAAGTTGTAGCGATTGCTAGTAATGGGGGTGGCAAACAGGCTCTT
GAGACTGTTCAGCGCCTTCTACCAGTTCTCTGTCAAGCCCACGGCCTGACGCCCGAGCAAGTTGTAGCGA
TTGCAAGTTGAGACC
